>Addgene plasmid #23744 | pDONR223-PIP5K2A | addgene full sequence | sequence record 137987 | Addgene NGS sequence
AGCGCCCAATACGCAAACCGCCTCTCCCCGCGCGTTGGCCGATTCATTAATGCAGCTGGCACGACAGGTT
TCCCGACTGGAAAGCGGGCAGTGAGCGCAACGCAATTAATACGCGTACCGCTAGCCAGGAAGAGTTTGTA
GAAACGCAAAAAGGCCATCCGTCAGGATGGCCTTCTGCTTAGTTTGATGCCTGGCAGTTTATGGCGGGCG
TCCTGCCCGCCACCCTCCGGGCCGTTGCTTCACAACGTTCAAATCCGCTCCCGGCGGATTTGTCCTACTC
AGGAGAGCGTTCACCGACAAACAACAGATAAAACGAAAGGCCCAGTCTTCCGACTGAGCCTTTCGTTTTA
TTTGATGCCTGGCAGTTCCCTACTCTCGCGTTAACGCTAGCATGGATGTTTTCCCAGTCACGACGTTGTA
AAACGACGGCCAGTCTTAAGCTCGGGCCCCAAATAATGATTTTATTTTGACTGATAGTGACCTGTTCGTT
GCAACAAATTGATGAGCAATGCTTTTTTATAATGCCAACTTTGTACAAAAAAGTTGGCATGGCGACCCCC
GGCAACCTAGGGTCCTCTGTCCTGGCGAGCAAGACCAAGACCAAGAAGAAGCACTTCGTAGCGCAGAAAG
TGAAGCTGTTTCGGGCCAGCGACCCGCTGCTCAGCGTCCTCATGTGGGGGGTAAACCACTCGATCAATGA
ACTGAGCCATGTTCAAATCCCTGTTATGTTGATGCCAGATGACTTCAAAGCCTATTCAAAAATAAAGGTG
GACAATCACCTTTTTAACAAAGAAAACATGCCGAGCCATTTCAAGTTTAAGGAATACTGCCCGATGGTCT
TCCGTAACCTGCGGGAGAGGTTTGGAATTGATGATCAAGATTTCCAGAATTCCCTGACCAGGAGCGCACC
CCTCCCCAACGACTCCCAGGCCCGCAGTGGAGCTCGTTTTCACACTTCCTACGACAAAAGATACATCATC
AAGACTATTACCAGTGAAGACGTGGCCGAAATGCACAACATCCTGAAGAAATACCACCAGTACATAGTGG
AATGTCATGGGATCACCCTTCTTCCCCAGTTCTTGGGCATGTACCGGCTTAATGTTGATGGAGTTGAAAT
ATATGTGATAGTTACAAGAAATGTATTCAGCCACCGTTTGTCTGTGTATAGGAAATACGACTTAAAGGGC
TCTACAGTGGCTAGAGAAGCTAGTGACAAAGAAAAGGCCAAAGAACTGCCAACTCTGAAAGATAATGATT
TCATTAATGAGGGCCAAAAGATTTATATTGATGACAACAACAAGAAGGTCTTCCTGGAAAAACTAAAAAA
GGATGTTGAGTTTCTGGCCCAGCTGAAGCTCATGGACTACAGTCTGCTGGTGGGAATTCATGATGTGGAG
AGAGCCGAACAGGAGGAAGTGGAGTGTGAGGAGAACGATGGGGAGGAGGAGGGCGAGAGCGATGGCACCC
ACCCGGTGGGAACCCCCCCAGATAGCCCCGGGAATACACTGAACAGCTCACCACCCCTGGCTCCCGGGGA
GTTCGATCCGAACATCGACGTCTATGGAATTAAGTGCCATGAAAACTCGCCTAGGAAGGAGGTGTACTTC
ATGGCAATTATTGACATCCTTACTCATTATGATGCAAAAAAGAAAGCTGCCCATGCTGCAAAAACTGTTA
AACATGGCGCTGGCGCGGAGATCTCCACCGTGAACCCAGAACAGTATTCAAAGCGCTTTTTGGACTTTAT
TGGCCACATCTTGACGTACCCAACTTTCTTGTACAAAGTTGGCATTATAAGAAAGCATTGCTTATCAATT
TGTTGCAACGAACAGGTCACTATCAGTCAAAATAAAATCATTATTTGCCATCCAGCTGATATCCCCTATA
GTGAGTCGTATTACATGGTCATAGCTGTTTCCTGGCAGCTCTGGCCCGTGTCTCAAAATCTCTGATGTTA
CATTGCACAAGATAAAAATATATCATCATGCCTCCTCTAGACCAGCCAGGACAGAAATGCCTCGACTTCG
CTGCTACCCAAGGTTGCCGGGTGACGCACACCGTGGAAACGGATGAAGGCACGAACCCAGTGGACATAAG
CCTGTTCGGTTCGTAAGCTGTAATGCAAGTAGCGTATGCGCTCACGCAACTGGTCCAGAACCTTGACCGA
ACGCAGCGGTGGTAACGGCGCAGTGGCGGTTTTCATGGCTTGTTATGACTGTTTTTTTGGGGTACAGTCT
ATGCCTCGGGCATCCAAGCAGCAAGCGCGTTACGCCGTGGGTCGATGTTTGATGTTATGGAGCAGCAACG
ATGTTACGCAGCAGGGCAGTCGCCCTAAAACAAAGTTAAACATTATGAGGGAAGCGGTGATCGCCGAAGT
ATCGACTCAACTATCAGAGGTAGTTGGCGTCATCGAGCGCCATCTCGAACCGACGTTGCTGGCCGTACAT
TTGTACGGCTCCGCAGTGGATGGCGGCCTGAAGCCACACAGTGATATTGATTTGCTGGTTACGGTGACCG
TAAGGCTTGATGAAACAACGCGGCGAGCTTTGATCAACGACCTTTTGGAAACTTCGGCTTCCCCTGGAGA
GAGCGAGATTCTCCGCGCTGTAGAAGTCACCATTGTTGTGCACGACGACATCATTCCGTGGCGTTATCCA
GCTAAGCGCGAACTGCAATTTGGAGAATGGCAGCGCAATGACATTCTTGCAGGTATCTTCGAGCCAGCCA
CGATCGACATTGATCTGGCTATCTTGCTGACAAAAGCAAGAGAACATAGCGTTGCCTTGGTAGGTCCAGC
GGCGGAGGAACTCTTTGATCCGGTTCCTGAACAGGATCTATTTGAGGCGCTAAATGAAACCTTAACGCTA
TGGAACTCGCCGCCCGACTGGGCTGGCGATGAGCGAAATGTAGTGCTTACGTTGTCCCGCATTTGGTACA
GCGCAGTAACCGGCAAAATCGCGCCGAAGGATGTCGCTGCCGACTGGGCAATGGAGCGCCTGCCGGCCCA
GTATCAGCCCGTCATACTTGAAGCTAGACAGGCTTATCTTGGACAAGAAGAAGATCGCTTGGCCTCGCGC
GCAGATCAGTTGGAAGAATTTGTCCACTACGTGAAAGGCGAGATCACCAAGGTAGTCGGCAAATAACCCT
CGAGCCACCCATGACCAAAATCCCTTAACGTGAGTTACGCGTCGTTCCACTGAGCGTCAGACCCCGTAGA
AAAGATCAAAGGATCTTCTTGAGATCCTTTTTTTCTGCGCGTAATCTGCTGCTTGCAAACAAAAAAACCA
CCGCTACCAGCGGTGGTTTGTTTGCCGGATCAAGAGCTACCAACTCTTTTTCCGAAGGTAACTGGCTTCA
GCAGAGCGCAGATACCAAATACTGTTCTTCTAGTGTAGCCGTAGTTAGGCCACCACTTCAAGAACTCTGT
AGCACCGCCTACATACCTCGCTCTGCTAATCCTGTTACCAGTGGCTGCTGCCAGTGGCGATAAGTCGTGT
CTTACCGGGTTGGACTCAAGACGATAGTTACCGGATAAGGCGCAGCGGTCGGGCTGAACGGGGGGTTCGT
GCACACAGCCCAGCTTGGAGCGAACGACCTACACCGAACTGAGATACCTACAGCGTGAGCTATGAGAAAG
CGCCACGCTTCCCGAAGGGAGAAAGGCGGACAGGTATCCGGTAAGCGGCAGGGTCGGAACAGGAGAGCGC
ACGAGGGAGCTTCCAGGGGGAAACGCCTGGTATCTTTATAGTCCTGTCGGGTTTCGCCACCTCTGACTTG
AGCGTCGATTTTTGTGATGCTCGTCAGGGGGGCGGAGCCTATGGAAAAACGCCAGCAACGCGGCCTTTTT
ACGGTTCCTGGCCTTTTGCTGGCCTTTTGCTCACATGTTCTTTCCTGCGTTATCCCCTGATTCTGTGGAT
AACCGTATTACCGCCTTTGAGTGAGCTGATACCGCTCGCCGCAGCCGAACGACCGAGCGCAGCGAGTCAG
TGAGCGAGGAAGCGGAAG
Features (pLannotate 1.2.2; 12 found; start..end, strand, type, name):
      2..94      +  CDS            lacI (fragment): lac repressor; lacI; The lac repressor binds to the lac operator to inhibit transcription in E. coli. This inhibition can be relieved by adding lactose or isopropyl-β-D-thiogalactopyranoside (IPTG).
    149..176     -  terminator     rrnB T2 terminator: transcription terminator T2 from the E. coli rrnB gene
    308..351     +  terminator     rrnB T1 terminator: Escherichia coli rrnB; transcription terminator T1 from the E. coli rrnB gene
    398..434     -  CDS            lacZα (fragment): LacZα fragment of β-galactosidase; lacZ fragment
    451..546     +  protein_bind   attL3: mutant version of attL; recombination site for the Gateway® LR reaction LR Clonase™
    549..1766    +  CDS            PIP4K2A: PI42A_HUMAN - Also known as PI5P4KA, PIP5K2, PIP5K2A. Experimental evidence at protein level: Swiss-Prot protein existence level 1. Catalyzes the phosphorylation of phosphatidylinositol 5- phosphate (PtdIns5P) on the fourth hydroxyl of the myo-inositol ring, to form phosphatidylinositol 4,5-bisphosphate (PtdIns(4,5)P2) (PubMed:9367159, PubMed:23326584). Has both ATP- and GTP-dependent kinase activities (PubMed:26774281). May exert its function by regulating the levels of PtdIns5P, which functions in the cytosol by increasing AKT activity and in the nucleus signals through ING2 (PubMed:18364242
   1768..1867    -  protein_bind   attL2: mutant version of attL; recombination site for the Gateway® LR reaction LR Clonase™
   1885..1903    -  promoter       T7 promoter: promoter for bacteriophage T7 RNA polymerase
   2093..2116    +  promoter       Pc promoter (fragment): intI1 (promoter lies within the coding sequence); class 1 integron promoter
   2292..2348    +  CDS            GmR (fragment): gentamycin acetyltransferase; aacC1; confers resistance to gentamycin
   2355..3146    +  CDS            SmR: aminoglycoside adenylyltransferase (Murphy, 1985); aadA; confers resistance to spectinomycin and streptomycin
   3239..3827    +  rep_origin     ori: high-copy-number ColE1/pMB1/pBR322/pUC origin of replication
