[The description below was written by a language model from this plasmid's Addgene catalogue record and pLannotate feature annotations shown in this document.]
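Description:
pDONR223-PIP5K2A is a Gateway entry clone built in the pDONR223 donor backbone, carrying the open reading frame of human PIP5K2A (current gene symbol PIP4K2A), a lipid kinase that phosphorylates phosphatidylinositol 5-phosphate to generate PtdIns(4,5)P2. It is a purely bacterial shuttle plasmid. It replicates in E. coli from a high-copy ColE1/pUC-type origin and is selected with spectinomycin through the aadA (SmR) aminoglycoside adenylyltransferase gene, which sits downstream of a class 1 integron Pc promoter fragment and a remnant of a gentamicin resistance gene. The sequenced record is about 4.0 kb. This is smaller than the listed empty backbone because the BP reaction that installs the ORF displaces the original donor cassette.

The roughly 1.2 kb ORF is flanked by two attL-type recombination sites. The annotation software labels the upstream one attL3 and the downstream one attL2. These sites allow LR Clonase-mediated transfer of the insert into any compatible destination vector. rrnB T1 and T2 terminators lie upstream of the cassette and insulate it from read-through transcription. A T7 promoter lies beyond the downstream att site, pointing back toward the insert. Short lacI and lacZα fragments are backbone remnants without a functional role.

The ORF deliberately lacks a stop codon, so recombination into a destination vector can fuse a C-terminal epitope tag and supply the terminator codon. Because no eukaryotic promoter is present, the plasmid is not meant for direct transfection. The depositors point instead to a companion set of lentiviral destination vectors for mammalian expression. The clone belongs to a kinase ORF collection used for gain-of-function screening, as in the associated study of resistance to RAF inhibition.
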