Addgene plasmid #23744: pDONR223-PIP5K2A
Depositing lab: William Hahn & David Root. Depositing organization: Dana-Farber Cancer Institute. Publication: COT drives resistance to RAF inhibition through MAP kinase pathway reactivation. Johannessen CM, Boehm JS, Kim SY, Thomas SR, Wardwell L, Johnson LA, Emery CM, Stransky N, Cogdill AP, Barretina J, Caponigro G, Hieronymus H, Murray RR, Salehi-Ashtiani K, Hill DE, Vidal M, Zhao JJ, Yang X, Alkan O, Kim S, Harris JL, Wilson CJ, Myer VE, Finan PM, Root DE, Roberts TM, Golub T, Flaherty KT, Dummer R, Weber BL, Sellers WR, Schlegel R, Wargo JA, Hahn WC, Garraway LA. Nature. 2010 Dec 16;468(7326):968-72. doi: 10.1038/nature09627 PubMed 21107320.
Backbone
  Vector backbone: pDONR223
  Backbone manufacturer: Invitrogen
  Backbone size w/o insert (bp): 5005
  Vector type: Gateway Donor vector
Growth in bacteria
  Bacterial resistance: Spectinomycin, 50 μg/mL
  Growth temperature: 37°C
  Growth strain: DH5alpha
  Copy number: High Copy
Gene/Insert
  Gene/Insert name: PIP5K2A (alt name: phosphatidylinositol-4-phosphate 5-kinase, type II, alpha)
  Species: H. sapiens (human)
  Insert size (bp): 1221
  Entrez Gene: PIP4K2A (a.k.a. PI5P4KA, PIP5K2A, PIP5KII-alpha, PIP5KIIA, PIPK)
  Cloning method: Gateway Cloning
  Sequencing primers: 5′ M13pUC-fwd; 3′ M13rev
Terms and licenses: Academic/Nonprofit Terms; Industry Terms: Not Available to Industry
Depositor comments: The ORF has no Stop codon. This design enables easy recombination into a destination vector to add an epitope tag of choice and Stop codon to the ORF. Do NOT use this plasmid directly for transfections. A set of 4 custom lentiviral vectors is available ( pLX301 (http://www.addgene.org/25895/) , pLX302 (http://www.addgene.org/25896/) , pLX303 (http://www.addgene.org/25897/) , pLX304 (http://www.addgene.org/25890/) ) to be used to express these ORFs in mammalian cells. These plasmids are not included in the kit and must be ordered separately.
How to cite: pDONR223-PIP5K2A was a gift from William Hahn & David Root (Addgene plasmid # 23744 ; http://n2t.net/addgene:23744 ; RRID:Addgene_23744)
