>Addgene plasmid #23744 | pDONR223-PIP5K2A | depositor partial sequence | sequence record 10905 | Author sequence
ATGGCGACCCCCGGCAACCTAGGGTCCTCTGTCCTGGCGAGCAAGACCAAGACCAAGAAGAAGCACTTCG
TAGCGCAGAAAGTGAAGCTGTTTCGGGCCAGCGACCCGCTGCTCAGCGTCCTCATGTGGGGGGTAAACCA
CTCGATCAATGAACTGAGCCATGTTCAAATCCCTGTTATGTTGATGCCAGATGACTTCAAAGCCTATTCA
AAAATAAAGGTGGACAATCACCTTTTTAACAAAGAAAACATGCCGAGCCATTTCAAGTTTAAGGAATACT
GCCCGATGGTCTTCCGTAACCTGCGGGAGAGGTTTGGAATTGATGATCAAGATTTCCAGAATTCCCTGAC
CAGGAGCGCACCCCTCCCCAACGACTCCCAGGCCCGCAGTGGAGCTCGTTTTCACACTTCCTACGACAAA
AGATACATCATCAAGACTATTACCAGTGAAGACGTGGCCGAAATGCACAACATCCTGAAGAAATACCACC
AGTACATAGTGGAATGTCATGGGATCACCCTTCTTCCCCAGTTCTTGGGCATGTACCGGCTTAATGTTGA
TGGAGTTGAAATATATGTGATAGTTACAAGAAATGTATTCAGCCACCGTTTGTCTGTGTATAGGAAATAC
GACTTAAAGGGCTCTACAGTGGCTAGAGAAGCTAGTGACAAAGAAAAGGCCAAAGAACTGCCAACTCTGA
AAGATAATGATTTCATTAATGAGGGCCAAAAGATTTATATTGATGACAACAACAAGAAGGTCTTCCTGGA
AAAACTAAAAAAGGATGTTGAGTTTCTGGCCCAGCTGAAGCTCATGGACTACAGTCTGCTGGTGGGAATT
CATGATGTGGAGAGAGCCGAACAGGAGGAAGTGGAGTGTGAGGAGAACGATGGGGAGGAGGAGGGCGAGA
GCGATGGCACCCACCCGGTGGGAACCCCCCCAGATAGCCCCGGGAATACACTGAACAGCTCACCACCCCT
GGCTCCCGGGGAGTTCGATCCGAACATCGACGTCTATGGAATTAAGTGCCATGAAAACTCGCCTAGGAAG
GAGGTGTACTTCATGGCAATTATTGACATCCTTACTCATTATGATGCAAAAAAGAAAGCTGCCCATGCTG
CAAAAACTGTTAAACATGGCGCTGGCGCGGAGATCTCCACCGTGAACCCAGAACAGTATTCAAAGCGCTT
TTTGGACTTTATTGGCCACATCTTGACGTAA
