>Addgene plasmid #23744 | pDONR223-PIP5K2A | addgene partial sequence | sequence record 29618 | 23744 with M13pUC-fwd
AATAATGATTTTATTTTGACTGATAGTGACCTGTTCGTTGCAACAAATTGATGAGCAATGCTTTTTTATA
ATGCCAACTTTGTACAAAAAAGTTGGCATGGCGACCCCCGGCAACCTAGGGTCCTCTGTCCTGGCGAGCA
AGACCAAGACCAAGAAGAAGCACTTCGTAGCGCAGAAAGTGAAGCTGTTTCGGGCCAGCGACCCGCTGCT
CAGCGTCCTCATGTGGGGGGTAAACCACTCGATCAATGAACTGAGCCATGTTCAAATCCCTGTTATGTTG
ATGCCAGATGACTTCAAAGCCTATTCAAAAATAAAGGTGGACAATCACCTTTTTAACAAAGAAAACATGC
CGAGCCATTTCAAGTTTAAGGAATACTGCCCGATGGTCTTCCGTAACCTGCGGGAGAGGTTTGGAATTGA
TGATCAAGATTTCCAGAATTCCCTGACCAGGAGCGCACCCCTCCCCAACGACTCCCAGGCCCGCAGTGGA
GCTCGTTTTCACACTTCCTACGACAAAAGATACATCATCAAGACTATTACCAGTGAAGACGTGGCCGAAA
TGCACAACATCCTGAAGAAATACCACCAGTACATAGTGGAATGTCATGGGATCACCCTTCTTCCCCAGTT
CTTGGGCATGTACCGGCTTAATGTTGATGGAGTTGAAATATATGTGATAGTTACAAGAAATGTATTCAGC
CACCGTTTGTCTGTGTATAGGAAATACGACTTAAAGGGCTCTACAGTGGCTAGAGAA
